>Addgene plasmid #134245 | pLM033 | addgene full sequence | sequence record 275091 | Addgene NGS Result
TGCTTTCGGTTTGGAACCGAAGCCGCGCGTCTTGTCTGCTGCAGCGCTGCAGCATCGTTCTGTGTTGTCT
CTGTCTGACTGTGTTTCTGTATTTGTCTGAAAATTAGGGCCAGACTGTTACCACTCCCTTAAGTTTGACC
TTAGGTCACTGGAAAGATGTCGAGCGGATCGCTCACAACCAGTCGGTAGATGTCAAGAAGAGACGTTGGG
TTACCTTCTGCTCTGCAGAATGGCCAACCTTTAACGTCGGATGGCCGCGAGACGGCACCTTTAACCGAGA
CCTCATCACCCAGGTTAAGATCAAGGTCTTTTCACCTGGCCCGCATGGACACCCAGACCAGGTCCCCTAC
ATCGTGACCTGGGAAGCCTTGGCTTTTGACCCCCCTCCCTGGGTCAAGCCCTTTGTACACCCTAAGCCTC
CGCCTCCTCTTCCTCCATCCGCCCCGTCTCTCCCCCTTGAACCTCCTCGTTCGACCCCGCCTCGATCCTC
CCTTTATCCAGCCCTCACTCCTTCTCTAGGCGCCGGCCGGATCC
[309 nt withheld, positions 535-843]
GAATTCGGGGATCGGTGGAGCTCCACCGGTGGCGGCCGCTCTAGAGAGAATCTTTATTTTCAGGGCGCCG
CCAAATTCAAAGAAACCGCTGCTGCTAAATTCGAACGCCAGCACATGGACAGCGGAGGTGGAGGTACTAG
TCTCGACATGGCAGAAATCGGTACTGGCTTTCCATTCGACCCCCATTATGTGGAAGTCCTGGGCGAGCGC
ATGCACTACGTCGATGTTGGTCCGCGCGATGGCACCCCTGTGCTGTTCCTGCACGGTAACCCGACCTCCT
CCTACGTGTGGCGCAACATCATCCCGCATGTTGCACCGACCCATCGCTGCATTGCTCCAGACCTGATCGG
TATGGGCAAATCCGACAAACCAGACCTGGGTTATTTCTTCGACGACCACGTCCGCTTCATGGATGCCTTC
ATCGAAGCCCTGGGTCTGGAAGAGGTCGTCCTGGTCATTCACGACTGGGGCTCCGCTCTGGGTTTCCACT
GGGCCAAGCGCAATCCAGAGCGCGTCAAAGGTATTGCATTTATGGAGTTCATCCGCCCTATCCCGACCTG
GGACGAATGGCCAGAATTTGCCCGCGAGACCTTCCAGGCCTTCCGCACCACCGACGTCGGCCGCAAGCTG
ATCATCGATCAGAACGTTTTTATCGAGGGTACGCTGCCGATGGGTGTCGTCCGCCCGCTGACTGAAGTCG
AGATGGACCATTACCGCGAGCCGTTCCTGAATCCTGTTGACCGCGAGCCACTGTGGCGCTTCCCAAACGA
GCTGCCAATCGCCGGTGAGCCAGCGAACATCGTCGCGCTGGTCGAAGAATACATGGACTGGCTGCACCAG
TCCCCTGTCCCGAAGCTGCTGTTCTGGGGCACCCCAGGCGTTCTGATCCCACCGGCCGAAGCCGCTCGCC
TGGCCAAAAGCCTGCCTAACTGCAAGGCTGTGGACATCGGCCCGGGTCTGAATCTGCTGCAAGAAGACAA
CCCGGACCTGATCGGCAGCGAGATCGCGCGCTGGCTTTCGACGCTCGAGATTTCCGGTTGAGTCGACCCT
GTGGAATGTGTGTCAGTTAGGGTGTGGAAAGTCCCCAGGCTCCCCAGCAGGCAGAAGTATGCAAAGCATG
CATCTCAATTAGTCAGCAACCAGGTGTGGAAAGTCCCCAGGCTCCCCAGCAGGCAGAAGTATGCAAAGCA
TGCATCTCAATTAGTCAGCAACCATAGTCCCGCCCCTAACTCCGCCCATCCCGCCCCTAACTCCGCCCAG
TTCCGCCCATTCTCCGCCCCATGGCTGACTAATTTTTTTTATTTATGCAGAGGCCGAGGCCGCCTCGGCC
TCTGAGCTATTCCAGAAGTAGTGAGGAGGCTTTTTTGGAGGCCTAGGCTTTTGCAAAAAGCTTCATGGCC
AAGCCTTTGTCTCAAGAAGAATCCACCCTCATTGAAAGAGCAACGGCTACAATCAACAGCATCCCCATCT
CTGAAGACTACAGCGTCGCCAGCGCAGCTCTCTCTAGCGACGGCCGCATCTTCACTGGTGTCAATGTATA
TCATTTTACTGGGGGACCTTGTGCAGAACTCGTGGTGCTGGGCACTGCTGCTGCTGCGGCAGCTGGCAAC
CTGACTTGTATCGTCGCGATCGGAAATGAGAACAGGGGCATCTTGAGCCCCTGCGGACGGTGCCGACAGG
TGCTTCTCGATCTGCATCCTGGGATCAAAGCCATAGTGAAGGACAGTGATGGACAGCCGACGGCAGTTGG
GATTCGTGAATTGCTGCCCTCTGGTTATGTGTGGGAGGGCTAAGATCGATAAAATAAAAGATTTTATTTA
GTCTCCAGAAAAAGGGGGGAATGAAAGACCCCACCTGTAGGTTTGGCAAGCTAGCTTAAGTAACGCCATT
TTGCAAGGCATGGAAAAATACATAACTGAGAATAGAGAAGTTCAGATCAAGGTCAGGAACAGATGGAACA
GCTGAATATGGGCCAAACAGGATATCTGTGGTAAGCAGTTCCTGCCCCGGCTCAGGGCCAAGAACAGATG
GAACAGCTGAATATGGGCCAAACAGGATATCTGTGGTAAGCAGTTCCTGCCCCGGCTCAGGGCCAAGAAC
AGATGGTCCCCAGATGCGGTCCAGCCCTCAGCAGTTTCTAGAGAACCATCAGATGTTTCCAGGGTGCCCC
AAGGACCTGAAATGACCCTGTGCCTTATTTGAACTAACCAATCAGTTCGCTTCTCGCTTCTGTTCGCGCG
CTTCTGCTCCCCGAGCTCAATAAAAGAGCCCACAACCCCTCACTCGGGGCGCCAGTCCTCCGATTGACTG
AGTCGCCCGGGTACCCGTGTATCCAATAAACCCTCTTGCAGTTGCATCCGACTTGTGGTCTCGCTGTTCC
TTGGGAGGGTCTCCTCTGAGTGATTGACTACCCGTCAGCGGGGGTCTTTCACATGCAGCATGTATCAAAA
TTAATTTGGTTTTTTTTCTTAAGTATTTACATTAAATGGCCATAGTTGCATTAATGAATCGGCCAACGCG
CGGGGAGAGGCGGTTTGCGTATTGGGCGCTCTTCCGCTTCCTCGCTCACTGACTCGCTGCGCTCGGTCGT
TCGGCTGCGGCGAGCGGTATCAGCTCACTCAAAGGCGGTAATACGGTTATCCACAGAATCAGGGGATAAC
GCAGGAAAGAACATGTGAGCAAAAGGCCAGCAAAAGGCCAGGAACCGTAAAAAGGCCGCGTTGCTGGCGT
TTTTCCATAGGCTCCGCCCCCCTGACGAGCATCACAAAAATCGACGCTCAAGTCAGAGGTGGCGAAACCC
GACAGGACTATAAAGATACCAGGCGTTTCCCCCTGGAAGCTCCCTCGTGCGCTCTCCTGTTCCGACCCTG
CCGCTTACCGGATACCTGTCCGCCTTTCTCCCTTCGGGAAGCGTGGCGCTTTCTCATAGCTCACGCTGTA
GGTATCTCAGTTCGGTGTAGGTCGTTCGCTCCAAGCTGGGCTGTGTGCACGAACCCCCCGTTCAGCCCGA
CCGCTGCGCCTTATCCGGTAACTATCGTCTTGAGTCCAACCCGGTAAGACACGACTTATCGCCACTGGCA
GCAGCCACTGGTAACAGGATTAGCAGAGCGAGGTATGTAGGCGGTGCTACAGAGTTCTTGAAGTGGTGGC
CTAACTACGGCTACACTAGAAGAACAGTATTTGGTATCTGCGCTCTGCTGAAGCCAGTTACCTTCGGAAA
AAGAGTTGGTAGCTCTTGATCCGGCAAACAAACCACCGCTGGTAGCGGTGGTTTTTTTGTTTGCAAGCAG
CAGATTACGCGCAGAAAAAAAGGATCTCAAGAAGATCCTTTGATCTTTTCTACGGGGTCTGACGCTCAGT
GGAACGAAAACTCACGTTAAGGGATTTTGGTCATGAGATTATCAAAAAGGATCTTCACCTAGATCCTTTT
GCGGCCGCAAATCAATCTAAAGTATATATGAGTAAACTTGGTCTGACAGTTACCAATGCTTAATCAGTGA
GGCACCTATCTCAGCGATCTGTCTATTTCGTTCATCCATAGTTGCCTGACTCCCCGTCGTGTAGATAACT
ACGATACGGGAGGGCTTACCATCTGGCCCCAGTGCTGCAATGATACCGCGAGACCCACGCTCACCGGCTC
CAGATTTATCAGCAATAAACCAGCCAGCCGGAAGGGCCGAGCGCAGAAGTGGTCCTGCAACTTTATCCGC
CTCCATCCAGTCTATTAATTGTTGCCGGGAAGCTAGAGTAAGTAGTTCGCCAGTTAATAGTTTGCGCAAC
GTTGTTGCCATTGCTACAGGCATCGTGGTGTCACGCTCGTCGTTTGGTATGGCTTCATTCAGCTCCGGTT
CCCAACGATCAAGGCGAGTTACATGATCCCCCATGTTGTGCAAAAAAGCGGTTAGCTCCTTCGGTCCTCC
GATCGTTGTCAGAAGTAAGTTGGCCGCAGTGTTATCACTCATGGTTATGGCAGCACTGCATAATTCTCTT
ACTGTCATGCCATCCGTAAGATGCTTTTCTGTGACTGGTGAGTACTCAACCAAGTCATTCTGAGAATAGT
GTATGCGGCGACCGAGTTGCTCTTGCCCGGCGTCAATACGGGATAATACCGCGCCACATAGCAGAACTTT
AAAAGTGCTCATCATTGGAAAACGTTCTTCGGGGCGAAAACTCTCAAGGATCTTACCGCTGTTGAGATCC
AGTTCGATGTAACCCACTCGTGCACCCAACTGATCTTCAGCATCTTTTACTTTCACCAGCGTTTCTGGGT
GAGCAAAAACAGGAAGGCAAAATGCCGCAAAAAAGGGAATAAGGGCGACACGGAAATGTTGAATACTCAT
ACTCTTCCTTTTTCAATATTATTGAAGCATTTATCAGGGTTATTGTCTCATGAGCGGATACATATTTGAA
TGTATTTAGAAAAATAAACAAATAGGGGTTCCGCGCACATTTCCCCGAAAAGTGCCACCTGCAGCCTGAA
TATGGGCCAAACAGGATATCTGTGGTAAGCAGTTCCTGCCCCGGCTCAGGGCCAAGAACAGATGGAACAG
CTGAATATGGGCCAAACAGGATATCTGTGGTAAGCAGTTCCTGCCCCGGCTCAGGGCCAAGAACAGATGG
TCCCCAGATGCGGTCCAGCCCTCAGCAGTTTCTAGAGAACCATCAGATGTTTCCAGGGTGCCCCAAGGAC
CTGAAATGACCCTGTGCCTTATTTGAACTAACCAATCAGTTCGCTTCTCGCTTCTGTTCGCGCGCTTCTG
CTCCCCGAGCTCAATAAAAGAGCCCACAACCCCTCACTCGGGGCGCCAGTCCTCCGATTGACTGAGTCGC
CCGGGTACCCGTGTATCCAATAAACCCTCTTGCAGTTGCATCCGACTTGTGGTCTCGCTGTTCCTTGGGA
GGGTCTCCTCTGAGTGATTGACTACCCGTCAGCGGGGGTCTTTCATTTGGGGGCTCGTCCGGGATCGGGA
GACCCCTGCCCAGGGACCACCGACCCACCACCGGGAGGCAAGCTGGCCAGCAACTTATCTGTGTCTGTCC
GATTGTCTAGTGTCTATGACTGATTTTATGCGCCTGCGTCGGTACTAGTTAGCTAACTAGCTCTGTATCT
GGCGGACCCGTGGTGGAACTGACGAGTTCTGAACACCCGGCCGCAACCCTGGGAGACGTCCCAGGGACTT
TGGGGGCCGTTTTTGTGGCCCGACCTGAGGAAGGGAGTCGATGTGGAATCCGACCCCGTCAGGATATGTG
GTTCTGGTAGGAGACGAGAACCTAAAACAGTTCCCGCCTCCGTCTGAATTTT
Features (pLannotate 1.2.2; 16 found; start..end, strand, type, name):
    108..524     +  CDS            gag (truncated): truncated Moloney murine leukemia virus (MMLV) gag gene lacking the start codon
    535..843     +  CDS            H4_BOVIN (sequence withheld): Experimental evidence at protein level: Swiss-Prot protein existence level 1. Core component of nucleosome. Nucleosomes wrap and compact DNA into chromatin, limiting DNA accessibility to the cellular machineries which require DNA as a template. Histones thereby play a central role in transcription regulation, DNA repair, DNA replication and chromosomal stability. DNA accessibility is regulated via a complex set of post-translational modifications of histones, also called histone code, and nucleosome remodeling. From Bos taurus (Bovine).
    870..888     +  misc_feature   MCS (fragment): pBluescript multiple cloning site
    889..908     +  CDS            capTEV™ (fragment): composite tag for in vivo biotinylation, TEV protease cleavage, and 6xHis tagging
    922..966     +  CDS            S-Tag: affinity and epitope tag derived from pancreatic ribonuclease A
    991..1880    +  CDS            HaloTag® (fragment): modified bacterial dehalogenase that forms covalent bonds with chloroalkane derivatives
   1901..2230    +  promoter       SV40 promoter: SV40 enhancer and early promoter
   2238..2636    +  CDS            BSD: blasticidin S deaminase; Aspergillus terreus BSD; confers resistance to blasticidin
   2683..2804    +  LTR            3' LTR (ΔU3) (fragment): self-inactivating 3' long terminal repeat (LTR) from Moloney murine leukemia virus
   2805..3274    +  LTR            LTR: long terminal repeat from Moloney murine leukemia virus
   3340..3392    -  CDS            lacI (fragment): lac repressor; lacI; The lac repressor binds to the lac operator to inhibit transcription in E. coli. This inhibition can be relieved by adding lactose or isopropyl-β-D-thiogalactopyranoside (IPTG).
   3575..4163    -  rep_origin     ori: high-copy-number ColE1/pMB1/pBR322/pUC origin of replication
   4323..5183    -  CDS            AmpR: β-lactamase; bla; confers resistance to ampicillin, carbenicillin, and related antibiotics
   5184..5288    -  promoter       AmpR promoter: bla
   5319..5788    +  LTR            LTR: long terminal repeat from Moloney murine leukemia virus
   5912..41      +  misc_feature   MESV Ψ (fragment) (across the origin): packaging signal of murine embryonic stem cell virus
