[The description below was written by a language model from this plasmid's Addgene catalogue record and pLannotate feature annotations shown in this document.]
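Description:
pLM033 is a Moloney murine leukemia virus-based retroviral expression plasmid built on the pBABE-Blast backbone, designed to deliver a tagged human histone H4 into mammalian cells by retroviral transduction. In bacteria it is maintained through a high-copy ColE1/pUC-type origin and selected with ampicillin via the β-lactamase gene and its native promoter. The viral portion consists of a 5′ LTR, a packaging signal, and a truncated gag segment lacking its start codon, which extends the packaging region. The cargo follows and ends at the 3′ LTR. As in other pBABE vectors, the 5′ LTR presumably drives the insert, since no separate promoter is annotated upstream of it. The vector carries no viral structural genes, so these functions must be supplied in trans to produce particles.

The payload is a histone H4 coding sequence. It is annotated by its match to the bovine protein, which is consistent with the strong conservation of H4. It is followed by a short linker containing multiple cloning site remnants, a fragment matching a TEV-cleavage composite tag, an S-tag, and then a HaloTag coding sequence. Downstream, an SV40 enhancer/early promoter drives blasticidin S deaminase, allowing selection of stably transduced cells.

Two discrepancies in the record should be noted. The purpose line describes an H4-EGFP insert and the insert name reads "eGFP/HALO", but the sequenced plasmid shows only HaloTag and no EGFP feature. The linked Entrez gene is the histamine H4 receptor, which appears to be a database mislink, because the annotated insert is the nucleosomal histone. An H4-HaloTag fusion supports covalent labelling with chloroalkane ligands, which suits tracking of histone incorporation and turnover in chromatin.
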