Addgene plasmid #134245: pLM033
Purpose: Retroviral plasmid with H4 EGFP insert
Depositing lab: Iain Cheeseman. Depositing organization: Whitehead Institute for Biomedical Research. Publication: Quiescent Cells Actively Replenish CENP-A Nucleosomes to Maintain Centromere Identity and Proliferative Potential. Swartz SZ, McKay LS, Su KC, Bury L, Padeganeh A, Maddox PS, Knouse KA, Cheeseman IM. Dev Cell. 2019 Oct 7;51(1):35-48.e7. doi: 10.1016/j.devcel.2019.07.016. Epub 2019 Aug 15. PubMed 31422918.
Backbone
  Vector backbone: pBABE-Blast
  Vector type: Mammalian Expression, Retroviral
Growth in bacteria
  Bacterial resistance: Ampicillin, 100 μg/mL
  Growth temperature: 37°C
  Growth strain: NEB Stable
  Copy number: High Copy
Gene/Insert
  Gene/Insert name: Human H4 + eGFP/HALO retroviral tagging
  Species: H. sapiens (human)
  Entrez Gene: HRH4 (a.k.a. AXOR35, BG26, GPCR105, GPRv53, H4, H4R, HH4R)
  Cloning method: Restriction Enzyme; 5′ cloning site unknown (unknown if destroyed); 3′ cloning site unknown (unknown if destroyed)
Terms and licenses: Academic/Nonprofit Terms; Industry Terms: Not Available to Industry
How to cite: pLM033 was a gift from Iain Cheeseman (Addgene plasmid # 134245 ; http://n2t.net/addgene:134245 ; RRID:Addgene_134245)
